>Addgene plasmid #154157 | pKM54 | addgene full sequence | sequence record 309314 | Addgene NGS Result
GACGTCAGGTGGCACTTTTCGGGGAAATGTGCGCGGAACCCCTATTTGTTTATTTTTCTAAATACATTCA
AATATGTATCCGCTCATGAGACAATAACCCTGATAAATGCTTCAATAATATTGAAAAAGGAAGAGTATGA
GTATTCAACATTTCCGTGTCGCCCTTATTCCCTTTTTTGCGGCATTTTGCCTTCCTGTTTTTGCTCACCC
AGAAACGCTGGTGAAAGTAAAAGATGCTGAAGATCAGTTGGGTGCACGAGTGGGTTACATCGAACTGGAT
CTCAACAGCGGTAAGATCCTTGAGAGTTTTCGCCCCGAAGAACGTTTTCCAATGATGAGCACTTTTAAAG
TTCTGCTATGTGGCGCGGTATTATCCCGTATTGACGCCGGGCAAGAGCAACTCGGTCGCCGCATACACTA
TTCTCAGAATGACTTGGTTGAGTACTCACCAGTCACAGAAAAGCATCTTACGGATGGCATGACAGTAAGA
GAATTATGCAGTGCTGCCATAACCATGAGTGATAACACTGCGGCCAACTTACTTCTGACAACGATCGGAG
GACCGAAGGAGCTAACCGCTTTTTTGCACAACATGGGGGATCATGTAACTCGCCTTGATCGTTGGGAACC
GGAGCTGAATGAAGCCATACCAAACGACGAGCGTGACACCACGATGCCTGTAGCAATGGCAACAACGTTG
CGCAAACTATTAACTGGCGAACTACTTACTCTAGCTTCCCGGCAACAATTAATAGACTGGATGGAGGCGG
ATAAAGTTGCAGGACCACTTCTGCGCTCGGCCCTTCCGGCTGGCTGGTTTATTGCTGATAAATCTGGAGC
CGGTGAGCGTGGGTCTCGCGGTATCATTGCAGCACTGGGGCCAGATGGTAAGCCCTCCCGTATCGTAGTT
ATCTACACGACGGGGAGTCAGGCAACTATGGATGAACGAAATAGACAGATCGCTGAGATAGGTGCCTCAC
TGATTAAGCATTGGTAACTGTCAGACCAAGTTTACTCATATATACTTTAGATTGATTTAAAACTTCATTT
TTAATTTAAAAGGATCTAGGTGAAGATCCTTTTTGATAATCTCATGACCAAAATCCCTTAACGTGAGTTT
TCGTTCCACTGAGCGTCAGACCCCGTAGAAAAGATCAAAGGATCTTCTTGAGATCCTTTTTTTCTGCGCG
TAATCTGCTGCTTGCAAACAAAAAAACCACCGCTACCAGCGGTGGTTTGTTTGCCGGATCAAGAGCTACC
AACTCTTTTTCCGAAGGTAACTGGCTTCAGCAGAGCGCAGATACCAAATACTGTTCTTCTAGTGTAGCCG
TAGTTAGGCCACCACTTCAAGAACTCTGTAGCACCGCCTACATACCTCGCTCTGCTAATCCTGTTACCAG
TGGCTGCTGCCAGTGGCGATAAGTCGTGTCTTACCGGGTTGGACTCAAGACGATAGTTACCGGATAAGGC
GCAGCGGTCGGGCTGAACGGGGGGTTCGTGCACACAGCCCAGCTTGGAGCGAACGACCTACACCGAACTG
AGATACCTACAGCGTGAGCTATGAGAAAGCGCCACGCTTCCCGAAGGGAGAAAGGCGGACAGGTATCCGG
TAAGCGGCAGGGTCGGAACAGGAGAGCGCACGAGGGAGCTTCCAGGGGGAAACGCCTGGTATCTTTATAG
TCCTGTCGGGTTTCGCCACCTCTGACTTGAGCGTCGATTTTTGTGATGCTCGTCAGGGGGGCGGAGCCTA
TGGAAAAACGCCAGCAACGCGGCCTTTTTACGGTTCCTGGCCTTTTGCTGGCCTTTTGCTCACATGTTCT
TTCCTGCGTTATCCCCTGATTCTGTGGATAACCGTATTACCGCCTTTGAGTGAGCTGATACCGCTCGCCG
CAGCCGAACGACCGAGCGCAGCGAGTCAGTGAGCGAGGAAGCGGAAGAGCGCCTGATGCGGTATTTTCTC
CTTACGCATCTGTGCGGTATTTCACACCGCATATGGTGCACTCTCAGTACAATCTGCTCTGATGCCGCAT
AGTTAAGCCAGTATACACTCCGCTATCGCTACGTGACTGGGTCATGGCTGCGCCCCGACACCCGCCAACA
CCCGCTGACGCGCCCTGACGGGCTTGTCTGCTCCCGGCATCCGCTTACAGACAAGCTGTGACCGTCTCCG
GGAGCTGCATGTGTCAGAGGTTTTCACCGTCATCACCGAAACGCGCGAGGCAGGATCAGCCATATCACAT
TTGTAGAGGTTTTACTTGCTTTAAAAAACCTCCCACACCTCCCCCTGAACCTGAAACATAAAATGAATGC
AATTGTTGTTAACTTGTTTATTGCAGCTTATAATGGTTACAAATAAAGCAATAGCATCACAAATTTCACA
AATAAAGCATTTTTTTCACTGCATTCTAGTTGTGGTTTGTCCAAACTCATCAATGTATCTTATCATGTCT
GGATCAGCCATATCACATTTGTAGAGGTTTTACTTGCTTTAAAAAACCTCCCACACCTCCCCCTGAACCT
GAAACATAAAATGAATGCAATTGTTGTTAACTTGTTTATTGCAGCTTATAATGGTTACAAATAAAGCAAT
AGCATCACAAATTTCACAAATAAAGCATTTTTTTCACTGCATTCTAGTTGTGGTTTGTCCAAACTCATCA
ATGTATCTTATCATGTCTGGATCCAAGCTTCCCGGGCAGATCTCTCGAGGTCGACCCGGGGATCCACGCT
TTCGGTGATTTACGCACCACGCTTTCGGTGATTTACGCACCACGCTTTCGGTGATTTACGCACCACGCTT
TCGGTGATTTACGCACAATTCACGCTTTCGGTGATTTACGCACCACGCTTTCGGTGATTTACGCACCACG
CTTTCGGTGATTTACGCACCACGCTTTCGGTGATTTACGCACAGCTTAATTAGATCTAATTAATATAAAG
CATATAAACAGCCCAGCTTGGAGCGAGTGACCATGGGAGCTCGAATTCCAGCTTGGCATTCCGGTACTGT
TGGTAAAATGGAAGACGCCAAAAACATAAAGAAAGGCCCGGCGCCATTCTATCCTCTAGAGGATGGAACC
GCTGGAGAGCAACTGCATAAGGCTATGAAGAGATACGCCCTGGTTCCTGGAACAATTGCTTTTACAGATG
CACATATCGAGGTGAACATCACGTACGCGGAATACTTCGAAATGTCCGTTCGGTTGGCAGAAGCTATGAA
ACGATATGGGCTGAATACAAATCACAGAATCGTCGTATGCAGTGAAAACTCTCTTCAATTCTTTATGCCG
GTGTTGGGCGCGTTATTTATCGGAGTTGCAGTTGCGCCCGCGAACGACATTTATAATGAACGTGAATTGC
TCAACAGTATGAACATTTCGCAGCCTACCGTAGTGTTTGTTTCCAAAAAGGGGTTGCAAAAAATTTTGAA
CGTGCAAAAAAAATTACCAATAATCCAGAAAATTATTATCATGGATTCTAAAACGGATTACCAGGGATTT
CAGTCGATGTACACGTTCGTCACATCTCATCTACCTCCCGGTTTTAATGAATACGATTTTGTACCAGAGT
CCTTTGATCGTGACAAAACAATTGCACTGATAATGAATTCCTCTGGATCTACTGGGTTACCTAAGGGTGT
GGCCCTTCCGCATAGAACTGCCTGCGTCAGATTCTCGCATGCCAGAGATCCTATTTTTGGCAATCAAATC
ATTCCGGATACTGCGATTTTAAGTGTTGTTCCATTCCATCACGGTTTTGGAATGTTTACTACACTCGGAT
ATTTGATATGTGGATTTCGAGTCGTCTTAATGTATAGATTTGAAGAAGAGCTGTTTTTACGATCCCTTCA
GGATTACAAAATTCAAAGTGCGTTGCTAGTACCAACCCTATTTTCATTCTTCGCCAAAAGCACTCTGATT
GACAAATACGATTTATCTAATTTACACGAAATTGCTTCTGGGGGCGCACCTCTTTCGAAAGAAGTCGGGG
AAGCGGTTGCAAAACGCTTCCATCTTCCAGGGATACGACAAGGATATGGGCTCACTGAGACTACATCAGC
TATTCTGATTACACCCGAGGGGGATGATAAACCGGGCGCGGTCGGTAAAGTTGTTCCATTTTTTGAAGCG
AAGGTTGTGGATCTGGATACCGGGAAAACGCTGGGCGTTAATCAGAGAGGCGAATTATGTGTCAGAGGAC
CTATGATTATGTCCGGTTATGTAAACAATCCGGAAGCGACCAACGCCTTGATTGACAAGGATGGATGGCT
ACATTCTGGAGACATAGCTTACTGGGACGAAGACGAACACTTCTTCATAGTTGACCGCTTGAAGTCTTTA
ATTAAATACAAAGGATATCAGGTGGCCCCCGCTGAATTGGAATCGATATTGTTACAACACCCCAACATCT
TCGACGCGGGCGTGGCAGGTCTTCCCGACGATGACGCCGGTGAACTTCCCGCCGCCGTTGTTGTTTTGGA
GCACGGAAAGACGATGACGGAAAAAGAGATCGTGGATTACGTCGCCAGTCAAGTAACAACCGCGAAAAAG
TTGCGCGGAGGAGTTGTGTTTGTGGACGAAGTACCGAAAGGTCTTACCGGAAAACTCGACGCAAGAAAAA
TCAGAGAGATCCTCATAAAGGCCAAGAAGGGCGGAAAGTCCAAATTGTAAAATGTAACTGTATTCAGCGA
TGACGAAATTCTTAGCTATTGTAATACTCTAGAGGATCTTTGTGAAGGAACCTTACTTCTGTGGTGTGAC
ATAATTGGACAAACTACCTACAGAGATTTAAAGCTCTAAGGTAAATATAAAATTTTTAAGTGTATAATGT
GTTAAACTACTGATTCTAATTGTTTGTGTATTTTAGATTCCAACCTATGGAACTGATGAATGGGAGCAGT
GGTGGAATGCCTTTAATGAGGAAAACCTGTTTTGCTCAGAAGAAATGCCATCTAGTGATGATGAGGCTAC
TGCTGACTCTCAACATTCTACTCCTCCAAAAAAGAAGAGAAAGGTAGAAGACCCCAAGGACTTTCCTTCA
GAATTGCTAAGTTTTTTGAGTCATGCTGTGTTTAGTAATAGAACTCTTGCTTGCTTTGCTATTTACACCA
CAAAGGAAAAAGCTGCACTGCTATACAAGAAAATTATGGAAAAATATTCTGTAACCTTTATAAGTAGGCA
TAACAGTTATAATCATAACATACTGTTTTTTCTTACTCCACACAGGCATAGAGTGTCTGCTATTAATAAC
TATGCTCAAAAATTGTGTACCTTTAGCTTTTTAATTTGTAAAGGGGTTAATAAGGAATATTTGATGTATA
GTGCCTTGACTAGAGATCATAATCAGCCATACCACATTTGTAGAGGTTTTACTTGCTTTAAAAAACCTCC
CACACCTCCCCCTGAACCTGAAACATAAAATGAATGCAATTGTTGTTGTTAACTTGTTTATTGCAGCTTA
TAATGGTTACAAATAAAGCAATAGCATCACAAATTTCACAAATAAAGCATTTTTTTCACTGCATTCTAGT
TGTGGTTTGTCCAAACTCATCAATGTATCTTATCATGTCTGGATCCCCAGGAAGCTCCTCTGTGTCCTCA
TAAACCCTAACCTCCTCTACTTGAGAGGACATTCCAATCATAGGCTGCCCATCCACCCTCTGTGTCCTCC
TGTTAATTAGGTCACTTAACAAAAAGGAAATTGGGTAGGGGTTTTTCACAGACCGCTTTCTAAGGGTAAT
TTTAAAATATCTGGGAAGTCCCTTCCACTGCTGTGTTCCAGAAGTGTTGGTAAACAGCCCACAAATGTCA
ACAGCAGAAACATACAAGCTGTCAGCTTTGCACAAGGGCCTCGTGATACGCCTATTTTTATAGGTTAATG
TCATGATAATAATGGTTTCTTA
Features (pLannotate 1.2.2; 17 found; start..end, strand, type, name):
     32..136     +  promoter       AmpR promoter: bla
    137..997     +  CDS            AmpR: β-lactamase; bla; confers resistance to ampicillin, carbenicillin, and related antibiotics
   1168..1756    +  rep_origin     ori: high-copy-number ColE1/pMB1/pBR322/pUC origin of replication
   1942..2082    -  misc_feature   bom: basis of mobility region from pBR322
   2184..2223    -  CDS            rop (fragment): Rop protein, which maintains plasmids at low copy number; rop
   2225..2301    +  CDS            large T antigen (fragment): large T antigen from SV40 (simian virus 40)
   2321..2455    +  polyA_signal   SV40 poly(A) signal: SV40 polyadenylation signal
   2453..2529    +  CDS            large T antigen (fragment): large T antigen from SV40 (simian virus 40)
   2549..2683    +  polyA_signal   SV40 poly(A) signal: SV40 polyadenylation signal
   2948..2966    +  rep_origin     ori (fragment): high-copy-number ColE1/pMB1/pBR322/pUC origin of replication
   3018..4667    +  CDS            LUCI_PHOPY: Experimental evidence at protein level: Swiss-Prot protein existence level 1. Produces green light with a wavelength of 562 nm. From Photinus pyralis (Common eastern firefly) (Lampyris pyralis).
   4725..4799    +  CDS            small t antigen (fragment): SV40 (simian virus 40) small t antigen
   4801..4866    +  intron         small t intron: SV40 (simian virus 40) small t antigen intron
   4996..5016    +  CDS            SV40 NLS: nuclear localization signal of SV40 (simian virus 40) large T antigen
   5335..5418    +  CDS            large T antigen (fragment): large T antigen from SV40 (simian virus 40)
   5441..5575    +  polyA_signal   SV40 poly(A) signal: SV40 polyadenylation signal
   5528..5848    -  CDS            VP1_POVLY (fragment): Experimental evidence at protein level: Swiss-Prot protein existence level 1. Forms an icosahedral capsid with a T=7 symmetry and a 40 nm diameter. The capsid is composed of 72 pentamers linked to each other by disulfide bonds and associated with VP2 or VP3 proteins. Interacts with a N-linked glycoprotein containing sialic acids on the cell surface to provide virion attachment to target cell. Once attached, the virion is internalized by endocytosis and traffics to the endoplasmic reticulum. Inside the endoplasmic reticulum, the protein folding machinery isomerizes VP1 interpentamer disulfide b
