[The description below was written by a language model from this plasmid's Addgene catalogue record and pLannotate feature annotations shown in this document.]
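Description:
pKM54 is a firefly luciferase reporter plasmid built on the pLUC-MCS backbone, designed to read out NF-κB-type transcriptional activity in mosquito cells. According to the catalogue entry, luciferase expression is placed under the control of eight copies of the Aedes aegypti Rel2 NF-κB binding site. Rel2 is the NF-κB transcription factor of the Imd immune pathway, so light output serves as a measure of Imd pathway activation. The associated publication used such assays in Aedes aegypti Aag2 cells to examine immune stimulation, including by viral RNA. The plasmid is propagated in E. coli through a high-copy ColE1/pUC-type origin and selected with ampicillin via the bla (β-lactamase) gene and its own promoter. Remnants of pBR322 (the bom region and a small rop fragment) are also present.

In the 5,902 nt annotated sequence, the Photinus pyralis luciferase coding sequence is followed by the SV40 small t antigen intron and an SV40 late-region segment carrying a polyadenylation signal, which together provide splicing and 3′ end processing for the reporter transcript. Upstream of the reporter region lie two tandem SV40 poly(A) signals. This arrangement is commonly used to terminate read-through transcription from the backbone and lower background luciferase signal. The Rel2 site repeats were not recognised by the automated annotation, presumably lying in the unannotated stretch between the upstream poly(A) signals and the luciferase start. The record does not state whether a minimal core promoter accompanies them. The various large T, small t, NLS and VP1 "CDS" fragments are by-products of the SV40-derived processing sequences rather than expressed proteins.
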