Addgene plasmid #154157: pKM54
Purpose: Firefly luciferase under the control of 8 copies of the Aedes aegypti Rel2 NF-κB site
Depositing lab: Kevin Maringer. Depositing organization: University of Surrey. Publication: Imd pathway-specific immune assays reveal NF-kappaB stimulation by viral RNA PAMPs in Aedes aegypti Aag2 cells. Russell TA, Ayaz A, Davidson AD, Fernandez-Sesma A, Maringer K. PLoS Negl Trop Dis. 2021 Feb 16;15(2):e0008524. doi: 10.1371/journal.pntd.0008524. PubMed 33591970.
Backbone
  Vector backbone: pLUC-MCS
  Vector type: Luciferase
Growth in bacteria
  Bacterial resistance: Ampicillin, 100 μg/mL
  Growth temperature: 37°C
  Growth strain: DH5alpha
  Copy number: High Copy
Gene/Insert
  Gene/Insert name: Firefly luciferase
  Species: Other
  Promoter: 8 copies of the Aedes aegypti Rel2 NF-κB site
  Cloning method: Ligation Independent Cloning
  Sequencing primers: 5′ unknown
Terms and licenses: Academic/Nonprofit Terms; Industry Terms: Not Available to Industry
How to cite: pKM54 was a gift from Kevin Maringer (Addgene plasmid # 154157 ; http://n2t.net/addgene:154157 ; RRID:Addgene_154157)
